Addgene plasmid #75175: p3E-mTagBFP
Purpose: TagBFP (blue) fluorophore with stop codon for C-terminal fusions
Depositing lab: Nicholas Cole. Depositing organization: Macquarie University. Publication: A Tol2 Gateway-Compatible Toolbox for the Study of the Nervous System and Neurodegenerative Disease. Don EK, Formella I, Badrock AP, Hall TE, Morsch M, Hortle E, Hogan A, Chow S, Gwee SS, Stoddart JJ, Nicholson G, Chung R, Cole NJ. Zebrafish. 2016 Sep 15. 10.1089/zeb.2016.1321 PubMed 27631880.
Backbone
  Vector backbone: pDONRP4P1R
  Backbone manufacturer: Invitrogen
  Backbone size w/o insert (bp): 2666
  Total vector size (bp): 3421
  Vector type: Three prime entry vector for Multisite Gateway Three Fragment vector construction kit (Invitrogen)
Growth in bacteria
  Bacterial resistance: Kanamycin, 50 μg/mL
  Growth temperature: 37°C
  Growth strain: DH5alpha
  Copy number: High Copy
Gene/Insert
  Gene/Insert name: TagBFP
  Species: Synthetic
  Insert size (bp): 755
  Promoter: n/a
  Cloning method: Restriction Enzyme; 5′ cloning site Cla1 (destroyed during cloning); 3′ cloning site Cla1 (destroyed during cloning)
  Sequencing primers: 5′ M13F; 3′ M13R
Terms and licenses: Academic/Nonprofit Terms; Industry Terms: Not Available to Industry
How to cite: p3E-mTagBFP was a gift from Nicholas Cole (Addgene plasmid # 75175 ; http://n2t.net/addgene:75175 ; RRID:Addgene_75175)
