[The description below was written by a language model from this plasmid's Addgene catalogue record and pLannotate feature annotations shown in this document.]
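Description:
p3E-mTagBFP is a 3′ entry clone for the Invitrogen MultiSite Gateway three-fragment system, part of a Tol2 Gateway-compatible toolbox assembled for studying the nervous system and neurodegenerative disease in zebrafish. It is a small bacterial plasmid propagated in E. coli at high copy from a ColE1/pUC-type origin and selected with kanamycin through an aminoglycoside phosphotransferase (KanR) gene. rrnB T1 and T2 terminators sit upstream of the recombination cassette, where they insulate the insert from read-through transcription. Short lacI and lacZα fragments and a T7 promoter are backbone remnants.

The payload is a synthetic, mammalian codon-optimised coding sequence for TagBFP, a monomeric blue fluorescent protein, supplied with its stop codon and no promoter of its own. It is flanked by Gateway recombination sites: the annotation identifies attR2 on one side and attB3 core/attL-type sequence on the other, consistent with the attR2–attL3 arrangement expected of a 3′ entry clone. In an LR reaction with a 5′ entry clone carrying a promoter, a middle entry clone carrying a stop-less open reading frame, and a destination vector, TagBFP is placed downstream of the gene of interest and in frame with it. The result is a C-terminal blue fluorescent fusion expressed from the chosen promoter.

Two inconsistencies in the record are worth noting. The catalogue lists the backbone as pDONRP4P1R, which normally yields 5′ entry clones, whereas the stated vector type and annotated att sites indicate a 3′ entry configuration. The catalogue total size (3421 bp) also differs slightly from the 3,366 nt depositor sequence used for annotation.
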