Features (pLannotate 1.2.2; 11 found; start..end, strand, type, name):
    121..213     +  CDS            lacI (fragment): lac repressor; lacI; The lac repressor binds to the lac operator to inhibit transcription in E. coli. This inhibition can be relieved by adding lactose or isopropyl-β-D-thiogalactopyranoside (IPTG).
    268..295     -  terminator     rrnB T2 terminator: transcription terminator T2 from the E. coli rrnB gene
    427..470     +  terminator     rrnB T1 terminator: Escherichia coli rrnB; transcription terminator T1 from the E. coli rrnB gene
    517..553     -  CDS            lacZα (fragment): LacZα fragment of β-galactosidase; lacZ fragment
    625..748     -  protein_bind   attR2: mutant version of attR; recombination site for the Gateway® LR reaction LR Clonase™
    766..1467    +  CDS            TagBFP: monomeric blue fluorescent protein mammalian codon-optimized
   1475..1495    -  protein_bind   attB3: mutant version of attB; core recombination site for the Gateway® BP reaction BP Clonase™
   1486..1571    -  protein_bind   attL1 (fragment): mutant version of attL; recombination site for the Gateway® LR reaction LR Clonase™
   1608..1626    -  promoter       T7 promoter: promoter for bacteriophage T7 RNA polymerase
   1760..2569    +  CDS            KanR: aminoglycoside phosphotransferase; aph(3')-Ia; confers resistance to kanamycin in bacteria or G418 (Geneticin®) in eukaryotes
   2716..3304    +  rep_origin     ori: high-copy-number ColE1/pMB1/pBR322/pUC origin of replication
>Addgene plasmid #75175 | p3E-mTagBFP | depositor full sequence | sequence record 154499 | Full plasmid sequence
CTTTCCTGCGTTATCCCCTGATTCTGTGGATAACCGTATTACCGCCTTTGAGTGAGCTGATACCGCTCGC
CGCAGCCGAACGACCGAGCGCAGCGAGTCAGTGAGCGAGGAAGCGGAAGAGCGCCCAATACGCAAACCGC
CTCTCCCCGCGCGTTGGCCGATTCATTAATGCAGCTGGCACGACAGGTTTCCCGACTGGAAAGCGGGCAG
TGAGCGCAACGCAATTAATACGCGTACCGCTAGCCAGGAAGAGTTTGTAGAAACGCAAAAAGGCCATCCG
TCAGGATGGCCTTCTGCTTAGTTTGATGCCTGGCAGTTTATGGCGGGCGTCCTGCCCGCCACCCTCCGGG
CCGTTGCTTCACAACGTTCAAATCCGCTCCCGGCGGATTTGTCCTACTCAGGAGAGCGTTCACCGACAAA
CAACAGATAAAACGAAAGGCCCAGTCTTCCGACTGAGCCTTTCGTTTTATTTGATGCCTGGCAGTTCCCT
ACTCTCGCGTTAACGCTAGCATGGATGTTTTCCCAGTCACGACGTTGTAAAACGACGGCCAGTCTTAAGC
TCGGGCCCTGCAGTCTCTAGAGCTCGAATTCTACAGGTCACTAATACCATCTAAGTAGTTGGTTCATAGT
GACTGCATATGTTGTGTTTTACAGTATTATGTAGTCTGTTTTTTATGCAAAATCTAATTTAATATATTGA
TATTTATATCATTTTACGTTTCTCGTTCAACTTTCTTGTACAAAGTGGCTGGATCCTTCGCCACCATGAG
CGAGCTGATTAAGGAGAACATGCACATGAAGCTGTACATGGAGGGCACCGTGGACAACCATCACTTCAAG
TGCACATCCGAGGGCGAAGGCAAGCCCTACGAGGGCACCCAGACCATGAGAATCAAGGTGGTCGAGGGCG
GCCCTCTCCCCTTCGCCTTCGACATCCTGGCTACTAGCTTCCTCTACGGCAGCAAGACCTTCATCAACCA
CACCCAGGGCATCCCCGACTTCTTCAAGCAGTCCTTCCCTGAGGGCTTCACATGGGAGAGAGTCACCACA
TACGAAGACGGGGGCGTGCTGACCGCTACCCAGGACACCAGCCTCCAGGACGGCTGCCTCATCTACAACG
TCAAGATCAGAGGGGTGAACTTCACATCCAACGGCCCTGTGATGCAGAAGAAAACACTCGGCTGGGAGGC
CTTCACCGAGACGCTGTACCCCGCTGACGGCGGCCTGGAAGGCAGAAACGACATGGCCCTGAAGCTCGTG
GGCGGGAGCCATCTGATCGCAAACATCAAGACCACATATAGATCCAAGAAACCCGCTAAGAACCTCAAGA
TGCCTGGCGTCTACTATGTGGACTACAGACTGGAAAGAATCAAGGAGGCCAACAACGAGACCTACGTCGA
GCAGCACGAGGTGGCAGTGGCCAGATACTGCGACCTCCCTAGCAAACTGGGGCACAAGCTTAATTAAACT
AGTGCAACTTTATTATACAAAGTTGGCATTATAAAAAAGCATTGCTTATCAATTTGTTGCAACGAACAGG
TCACTATCAGTCAAAATAAAATCATTATTTGGAGCTCCATGGTAGCGTTAACGCGGCCGCGATATCCCCT
ATAGTGAGTCGTATTACATGGTCATAGCTGTTTCCTGGCAGCTCTGGCCCGTGTCTCAAAATCTCTGATG
TTACATTGCACAAGATAAAAATATATCATCATGAACAATAAAACTGTCTGCTTACATAAACAGTAATACA
AGGGGTGTTATGAGCCATATTCAACGGGAAACGTCGAGGCCGCGATTAAATTCCAACATGGATGCTGATT
TATATGGGTATAAATGGGCTCGCGATAATGTCGGGCAATCAGGTGCGACAATCTATCGCTTGTATGGGAA
GCCCGATGCGCCAGAGTTGTTTCTGAAACATGGCAAAGGTAGCGTTGCCAATGATGTTACAGATGAGATG
GTCAGACTAAACTGGCTGACGGAATTTATGCCTCTTCCGACCATCAAGCATTTTATCCGTACTCCTGATG
ATGCATGGTTACTCACCACTGCGATCCCCGGAAAAACAGCATTCCAGGTATTAGAAGAATATCCTGATTC
AGGTGAAAATATTGTTGATGCGCTGGCAGTGTTCCTGCGCCGGTTGCATTCGATTCCTGTTTGTAATTGT
CCTTTTAACAGCGATCGCGTATTTCGTCTCGCTCAGGCGCAATCACGAATGAATAACGGTTTGGTTGATG
CGAGTGATTTTGATGACGAGCGTAATGGCTGGCCTGTTGAACAAGTCTGGAAAGAAATGCATAAACTTTT
GCCATTCTCACCGGATTCAGTCGTCACTCATGGTGATTTCTCACTTGATAACCTTATTTTTGACGAGGGG
AAATTAATAGGTTGTATTGATGTTGGACGAGTCGGAATCGCAGACCGATACCAGGATCTTGCCATCCTAT
GGAACTGCCTCGGTGAGTTTTCTCCTTCATTACAGAAACGGCTTTTTCAAAAATATGGTATTGATAATCC
TGATATGAATAAATTGCAGTTTCATTTGATGCTCGATGAGTTTTTCTAATCAGAATTGGTTAATTGGTTG
TAACACTGGCAGAGCATTACGCTGACTTGACGGGACGGCGCAAGCTCATGACCAAAATCCCTTAACGTGA
GTTACGCGTCGTTCCACTGAGCGTCAGACCCCGTAGAAAAGATCAAAGGATCTTCTTGAGATCCTTTTTT
TCTGCGCGTAATCTGCTGCTTGCAAACAAAAAAACCACCGCTACCAGCGGTGGTTTGTTTGCCGGATCAA
GAGCTACCAACTCTTTTTCCGAAGGTAACTGGCTTCAGCAGAGCGCAGATACCAAATACTGTCCTTCTAG
TGTAGCCGTAGTTAGGCCACCACTTCAAGAACTCTGTAGCACCGCCTACATACCTCGCTCTGCTAATCCT
GTTACCAGTGGCTGCTGCCAGTGGCGATAAGTCGTGTCTTACCGGGTTGGACTCAAGACGATAGTTACCG
GATAAGGCGCAGCGGTCGGGCTGAACGGGGGGTTCGTGCACACAGCCCAGCTTGGAGCGAACGACCTACA
CCGAACTGAGATACCTACAGCGTGAGCATTGAGAAAGCGCCACGCTTCCCGAAGGGAGAAAGGCGGACAG
GTATCCGGTAAGCGGCAGGGTCGGAACAGGAGAGCGCACGAGGGAGCTTCCAGGGGGAAACGCCTGGTAT
CTTTATAGTCCTGTCGGGTTTCGCCACCTCTGACTTGAGCGTCGATTTTTGTGATGCTCGTCAGGGGGGC
GGAGCCTATGGAAAAACGCCAGCAACGCGGCCTTTTTACGGTTCCTGGCCTTTTGCTGGCCTTTTGCTCA
CATGTT
