>Addgene plasmid #75175 | p3E-mTagBFP | addgene partial sequence | sequence record 158858 | Kan-R 5'-ATCGCGAGCCCATTTATACC-3'
ATCGCGGCCTCGACGTTTCCCGTTGAATATGGCTCATAACACCCCTTGTATTACTGTTTATGTAAGCAGA
CAGTTTTATTGTTCATGATGATATATTTTTATCTTGTGCAATGTAACATCAGAGATTTTGAGACACGGGC
CAGAGCTGCCAGGAAACAGCTATGACCATGTAATACGACTCACTATAGGGGATATCGCGGCCGCGTTAAC
GCTACCATGGAGCTCCAAATAATGATTTTATTTTGACTGATAGTGACCTGTTCGTTGCAACAAATTGATA
AGCAATGCTTTTTTATAATGCCAACTTTGTATAATAAAGTTGCACTAGTTTAATTAAGCTTGTGCCCCAG
TTTGCTAGGGAGGTCGCAGTATCTGGCCACTGCCACCTCGTGCTGCTCGACGTAGGTCTCGTTGTTGGCC
TCCTTGATTCTTTCCAGTCTGTAGTCCACATAGTAGACGCCAGGCATCTTGAGGTTCTTAGCGGGTTTCT
TGGATCTATATGTGGTCTTGATGTTTGCGATCAGATGGCTCCCGCCCACGAGCTTCAGGGCCATGTCGTT
TCTGCCTTCCAGGCCGCCGTCAGCGGGGTACAGCGTCTCGGTGAAGGCCTCCCAGCCGAGTGTTTTCTTC
TGCATCACAGGGCCGTTGGATGTGAAGTTCACCCCTCTGATCTTGACGTTGTAGATGAGGCAGCCGTCCT
GGAGGCTGGTGTCCTGGGTAGCGGTCAGCACGCCCCCGTCTTCGTATGTGGTGACTCTCTCCCATGTGAA
GCCCTCAGGGAAGGACTGCTTGAAGAAGTCGGGGATGCCCTGGGTGTGGTTGATGAAGGTCTTGCTGCCG
TAGAGGAAGCTAGTAGCCAGGATGTCGAAGGCGAAGGGGAGAGGGCCGCCCTCGACCACCTTGA
