>Addgene plasmid #75175 | p3E-mTagBFP | addgene partial sequence | sequence record 158859 | pCR8_F1 5'-ttgatgcctggcagttccct-3'
TCACGACGTTGTAAAACGACGGCCAGTCTTAAGCTCGGGCCCTGCAGTCTCTAGAGCTCGAATTCTACAG
GTCACTAATACCATCTAAGTAGTTGGTTCATAGTGACTGCATATGTTGTGTTTTACAGTATTATGTAGTC
TGTTTTTTATGCAAAATCTAATTTAATATATTGATATTTATATCATTTTACGTTTCTCGTTCAACTTTCT
TGTACAAAGTGGCTGGATCCTTCGCCACCATGAGCGAGCTGATTAAGGAGAACATGCACATGAAGCTGTA
CATGGAGGGCACCGTGGACAACCATCACTTCAAGTGCACATCCGAGGGCGAAGGCAAGCCCTACGAGGGC
ACCCAGACCATGAGAATCAAGGTGGTCGAGGGCGGCCCTCTCCCCTTCGCCTTCGACATCCTGGCTACTA
GCTTCCTCTACGGCAGCAAGACCTTCATCAACCACACCCAGGGCATCCCCGACTTCTTCAAGCAGTCCTT
CCCTGAGGGCTTCACATGGGAGAGAGTCACCACATACGAAGACGGGGGCGTGCTGACCGCTACCCAGGAC
ACCAGCCTCCAGGACGGCTGCCTCATCTACAACGTCAAGATCAGAGGGGTGAACTTCACATCCAACGGCC
CTGTGATGCAGAAGAAAACACTCGGCTGGGAGGCCTTCACCGAGACGCTGTACCCCGCTGACGGCGGCCT
GGAAGGCAGAAACGACATGGCCCTGAAGCTCGTGGGCGGGAGCCATCTGATCGCAAACATCAAGACCACA
TATAGATCCAAGAAACCCGCTAAGAACCTCAAGATGCCTGGCGTCTACTATGTGGACTACAGACTGGAAA
GAATCAAGGAGGCCAACAACGAGACCTACGTCGAGCAGCACGAGGTGGCAGTGG
